>Addgene plasmid #229373 | pXTK136 [Linker_MCS-L1_PartType5-11] | addgene full sequence | sequence record 464855 | Addgene NGS Result
TTGAGATCCTTTTTTTCTGCGCGTAATCTGCTGCTTGCAAACAAAAAAACCACCGCTACCAGCGGTGGTT
TGTTTGCCGGATCAAGAGCTACCAACTCTTTTTCCGAAGGTAACTGGCTTCAGCAGAGCGCAGATACCAA
ATACTGTTCTTCTAGTGTAGCCGTAGTTAGGCCACCACTTCAAGAACTCTGTAGCACCGCCTACATACCT
CGCTCTGCTAATCCTGTTACCAGTGGCTGCTGCCAGTGGCGATAAGTCGTGTCTTACCGGGTTGGACTCA
AGACGATAGTTACCGGATAAGGCGCAGCGGTCGGGCTGAACGGGGGGTTCGTGCACACAGCCCAGCTTGG
AGCGAACGACCTACACCGAACTGAGATACCTACAGCGTGAGCTATGAGAAAGCGCCACGCTTCCCGAAGG
GAGAAAGGCGGACAGGTATCCGGTAAGCGGCAGGGTCGGAACAGGAGAGCGCACGAGGGAGCTTCCAGGG
GGAAACGCCTGGTATCTTTATAGTCCTGTCGGGTTTCGCCACCTCTGACTTGAGCGTCGATTTTTGTGAT
GCTCGTCAGGGGGGCGGAGCCTATGGAAAAACGCCAGCAACGCGAGTCGGTCTCTAACGGCGGCCGCAAG
CTTGCATGCCTGCAGGTCGACTCTAGAGGATCCCCGGGTACCGAGCTCGAATTCGCGCGGCCGCGGCCTA
GGCGGCCGAGTTGAGACCAGAGTAGCCCGCCTAATGAGCGGGCTTTTTTTTAATTCCCCTATTTGTTTAT
TTTTCTAAATACATTCAAATATGTATCCGCTCATGAGACAATAACCCTGATAAATGCTTCAATAATATTG
AAAAAGGAAGAGTATGAGCATTCAGCATTTTCGTGTGGCGCTGATTCCGTTTTTTGCGGCGTTTTGCCTG
CCGGTGTTTGCGCATCCGGAAACCCTGGTGAAAGTGAAAGATGCGGAAGATCAACTGGGTGCGCGCGTGG
GCTATATTGAACTGGATCTGAACAGCGGCAAAATTCTGGAATCTTTTCGTCCGGAAGAACGTTTTCCGAT
GATGAGCACCTTTAAAGTGCTGCTGTGCGGTGCGGTTCTGAGCCGTGTGGATGCGGGCCAGGAACAACTG
GGCCGTCGTATTCATTATAGCCAGAACGATCTGGTGGAATATAGCCCGGTGACCGAAAAACATCTGACCG
ATGGCATGACCGTGCGTGAACTGTGCAGCGCGGCGATTACCATGAGCGATAACACCGCGGCGAACCTGCT
GCTGACGACCATTGGCGGTCCGAAAGAACTGACCGCGTTTCTGCATAACATGGGCGATCATGTGACCCGT
CTGGATCGTTGGGAACCGGAACTGAACGAAGCGATTCCGAACGATGAACGTGATACCACCATGCCGGCAG
CAATGGCGACCACCCTGCGTAAACTGCTGACGGGTGAGCTGCTGACCCTGGCAAGCCGCCAGCAACTGAT
TGATTGGATGGAAGCGGATAAAGTGGCGGGTCCGCTGCTGCGTAGCGCGCTGCCGGCTGGCTGGTTTATT
GCGGATAAAAGCGGTGCGGGCGAACGTGGCAGCCGTGGCATTATTGCGGCGCTGGGCCCGGATGGTAAAC
CGAGCCGTATTGTGGTGATTTATACCACCGGCAGCCAGGCGACGATGGATGAACGTAACCGTCAGATTGC
GGAAATTGGCGCGAGCCTGATTAAACATTGGTAAACCGATACAATTAAAGGCTCCTTTTGGAGCCTTTTT
TTTTGGACGACCCTTGTCAGATCAAAGGATCTTC
Features (pLannotate 1.2.2; 5 found; start..end, strand, type, name):
      1..589     +  rep_origin     ori: high-copy-number ColE1/pMB1/pBR322/pUC origin of replication
    628..684     -  misc_feature   MCS: pUC18/19 multiple cloning site
    762..853     +  promoter       AmpR promoter: bla
    854..1711    +  CDS            bla: BLAT_ECOLX - Experimental evidence at protein level: Swiss-Prot protein existence level 1. TEM-type are the most prevalent beta-lactamases in enterobacteria; they hydrolyze the beta-lactam bond in susceptible beta-lactam antibiotics, thus conferring resistance to penicillins and cephalosporins. TEM-3 and TEM-4 are capable of hydrolyzing cefotaxime and ceftazidime. TEM-5 is capable of hydrolyzing ceftazidime. TEM-6 is capable of hydrolyzing ceftazidime and aztreonam. TEM-8/CAZ-2, TEM- 16/CAZ-7 and TEM-24/CAZ-6 are markedly active against ceftazidime. IRT- 4 shows resistance to beta-lactamase in
   1718..1757    +  terminator     fd terminator: central terminator from bacteriophage fd (Otsuka and Kunisawa, 1982)
