[The description below was written by a language model from this plasmid's Addgene catalogue record and pLannotate feature annotations shown in this document.]
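Description:
pXTK136 [Linker_MCS-L1_PartType5-11] is a very small (about 1.8 kb) part plasmid from the XanthoMoClo toolkit, a Golden Gate modular cloning system built for genetic work in the bacterial genera Xanthobacter and Roseixanthobacter. It is catalogued as a bacterial expression vector on the pXTK backbone, but its function is that of a part-storage plasmid maintained in E. coli rather than an expression construct. Propagation relies on a ColE1/pMB1/pUC-type origin of replication. Selection is by ampicillin through a TEM-type beta-lactamase gene (bla) driven by its native AmpR promoter and followed by a bacteriophage fd terminator. The catalogue lists the plasmid as low copy, whereas the automated annotation labels the origin as a high-copy type; the record does not resolve this discrepancy.

The payload is a synthetic linker, MCS-L1. The feature table shows it as a short segment of under 60 bp matching the pUC18/19 multiple cloning site, in reverse orientation between the origin and the resistance cassette. No promoter, coding sequence, tag or reporter is associated with it. The "PartType5-11" designation suggests that the linker spans a range of part positions in the toolkit's assembly scheme, so that it could stand in for those slots and leave conventional restriction sites in the assembled vector, although the record does not spell this out. The Type IIS enzyme sites and overhangs that would release the part are not annotated, and the cloning sites are listed as unknown. Its stated use is simply as a Golden Gate part for cloning.
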