Addgene plasmid #229373: pXTK136 [Linker_MCS-L1_PartType5-11]
Purpose: XanthoMoClo Golden Gate Part Plasmid for cloning, contains Linker_MCS-L1_PartType5-11
Depositing lab: Michael Springer. Depositing organization: Harvard Medical School. Publication: XanthoMoClo horizontal line A Robust Modular Cloning Genetic Toolkit for the Genera Xanthobacter and Roseixanthobacter. Soltysiak MPM, Ory ALH, Lee AD, Christophersen CE, Jalihal AP, Springer M. ACS Synth Biol. 2025 Apr 18;14(4):1173-1190. doi: 10.1021/acssynbio.4c00806. Epub 2025 Mar 13. PubMed 40080684.
Backbone
  Vector backbone: pXTK
  Vector type: Bacterial Expression
Growth in bacteria
  Bacterial resistance: Ampicillin, 100 μg/mL
  Growth temperature: 37°C
  Growth strain: DH5alpha
  Copy number: Low Copy
Gene/Insert
  Gene/Insert name: MCS-L1 Linker (alt name: Linker_MCS-L1_PartType5-11)
  Species: Synthetic
  Cloning method: Restriction Enzyme; 5′ cloning site unknown (unknown if destroyed)
Terms and licenses: Academic/Nonprofit Terms; Industry Terms: Not Available to Industry
How to cite: pXTK136 [Linker_MCS-L1_PartType5-11] was a gift from Michael Springer (Addgene plasmid # 229373 ; http://n2t.net/addgene:229373 ; RRID:Addgene_229373)
